>Addgene plasmid #203257 | B*40:01:01 | addgene full sequence | sequence record 399900 | Addgene NGS Result
GACGGATCGGGAGATCTCCCGATCCCCTATGGTGCACTCTCAGTACAATCTGCTCTGATGCCGCATAGTT
AAGCCAGTATCTGCTCCCTGCTTGTGTGTTGGAGGTCGCTGAGTAGTGCGCGAGCAAAATTTAAGCTACA
ACAAGGCAAGGCTTGACCGACAATTGCATGAAGAATCTGCTTAGGGTTAGGCGTTTTGCGCTGCTTCGCG
ATGTACGGGCCAGATATACGCGTTGACATTGATTATTGACTAGTTATTAATAGTAATCAATTACGGGGTC
ATTAGTTCATAGCCCATATATGGAGTTCCGCGTTACATAACTTACGGTAAATGGCCCGCCTGGCTGACCG
CCCAACGACCCCCGCCCATTGACGTCAATAATGACGTATGTTCCCATAGTAACGCCAATAGGGACTTTCC
ATTGACGTCAATGGGTGGAGTATTTACGGTAAACTGCCCACTTGGCAGTACATCAAGTGTATCATATGCC
AAGTACGCCCCCTATTGACGTCAATGACGGTAAATGGCCCGCCTGGCATTATGCCCAGTACATGACCTTA
TGGGACTTTCCTACTTGGCAGTACATCTACGTATTAGTCATCGCTATTACCATGGTGATGCGGTTTTGGC
AGTACATCAATGGGCGTGGATAGCGGTTTGACTCACGGGGATTTCCAAGTCTCCACCCCATTGACGTCAA
TGGGAGTTTGTTTTGGCACCAAAATCAACGGGACTTTCCAAAATGTCGTAACAACTCCGCCCCATTGACG
CAAATGGGCGGTAGGCGTGTACGGTGGGAGGTCTATATAAGCAGAGCTCTCTGGCTAACTAGAGAACCCA
CTGCTTACTGGCTTATCGAAATTAATACGACTCACTATAGGGAGACCCAAGCTGGCTAGCGTTTAAACTT
AAGCTTGGTACCGAGCTCGGATCCATGCGGGTCACGGCACCCCGAACCGTCCTCCTGCTGCTCTCGGCGG
CCCTGGCCCTGACCGAGACCTGGGCGGGCTCCCACTCCATGAGGTATTTCCACACCGCCATGTCCCGGCC
CGGCCGCGGGGAGCCCCGCTTCATCACCGTGGGCTACGTGGACGACACGCTGTTCGTGAGGTTCGACAGC
GACGCCACGAGTCCGAGGAAGGAGCCGCGGGCGCCATGGATAGAGCAGGAGGGGCCGGAGTATTGGGACC
GGGAGACACAGATCTCCAAGACCAACACACAGACTTACCGAGAGAGCCTGCGGAACCTGCGCGGCTACTA
CAACCAGAGCGAGGCCGGGTCTCACACCCTCCAGAGGATGTACGGCTGCGACGTGGGGCCGGACGGGCGC
CTCCTCCGCGGGCATAACCAGTACGCCTACGACGGCAAGGATTACATCGCCCTGAACGAGGACCTGCGCT
CCTGGACCGCCGCGGACACGGCGGCTCAGATCTCCCAGCGCAAGTTGGAGGCGGCCCGTGTGGCGGAGCA
GCTGAGAGCCTACCTGGAGGGCGAGTGCGTGGAGTGGCTCCGCAGATACCTGGAGAACGGGAAGGACAAG
CTGGAGCGCGCTGACCCCCCAAAGACACACGTGACCCACCACCCCATCTCTGACCATGAGGCCACCCTGA
GGTGCTGGGCCCTGGGTTTCTACCCTGCGGAGATCACACTGACCTGGCAGCGGGATGGCGAGGACCAAAC
TCAGGACACTGAGCTTGTGGAGACCAGACCAGCAGGAGATAGAACCTTCCAGAAGTGGGCAGCTGTGGTG
GTGCCTTCTGGAGAAGAGCAGAGATACACATGCCATGTACAGCATGAGGGGCTGCCGAAGCCCCTCACCC
TGAGATGGGAGCCGTCTTCCCAGTCCACCGTCCCCATCGTGGGCATTGTTGCTGGCCTGGCTGTCCTAGC
AGTTGTGGTCATCGGAGCTGTGGTCGCTGCTGTGATGTGTAGGAGGAAGAGTTCAGGTGGAAAAGGAGGG
AGCTACTCTCAGGCTGCGTGCAGCGACAGTGCCCAGGGCTCTGATGTGTCTCTCACAGCTTGAGAATTCT
GCAGATATCCAGCACAGTGGCGGCCGCTCGAGTCTAGAGGGCCCGTTTAAACCCGCTGATCAGCCTCGAC
TGTGCCTTCTAGTTGCCAGCCATCTGTTGTTTGCCCCTCCCCCGTGCCTTCCTTGACCCTGGAAGGTGCC
ACTCCCACTGTCCTTTCCTAATAAAATGAGGAAATTGCATCGCATTGTCTGAGTAGGTGTCATTCTATTC
TGGGGGGTGGGGTGGGGCAGGACAGCAAGGGGGAGGATTGGGAAGACAATAGCAGGCATGCTGGGGATGC
GGTGGGCTCTATGGCTTCTGAGGCGGAAAGAACCAGCTGGGGCTCTAGGGGGTATCCCC
[124 nt withheld, positions 2370-2493]
C
[91 nt withheld, positions 2495-2585]
A
[49 nt withheld, positions 2587-2635]
CCTTTGACGTTGGAGTCCACGTTCTTT
[37 nt withheld, positions 2663-2699]
ACCCTATCTCGGTCTATTCTTTTGATTTATAAGGGATTTTGCCGATTTCGGCCTATTGGTTAAAAAATGA
GCTGATTTAACAAAAATTTAACGCGAATTAATTCTGTGGAATGTGTGTCAGTTAGGGTGTGGAAAGTCCC
CAGGCTCCCCAGCAGGCAGAAGTATGCAAAGCATGCATCTCAATTAGTCAGCAACCAGGTGTGGAAAGTC
CCCAGGCTCCCCAGCAGGCAGAAGTATGCAAAGCATGCATCTCAATTAGTCAGCAACCATAGTCCCGCCC
CTAACTCCGCCCATCCCGCCCCTAACTCCGCCCAGTTCCGCCCATTCTCCGCCCCATGGCTGACTAATTT
TTTTTATTTATGCAGAGGCCGAGGCCGCCTCTGCCTCTGAGCTATTCCAGAAGTAGTGAGGAGGCTTTTT
TGGAGGCCTAGGCTTTTGCAAAAAGCTCCCGGGAGCTTGTATATCCATTTTCGGATCTGATCAAGAGACA
GGATGAGGATCGTTTCGCATGATTGAACAAGATGGATTGCACGCAGGTTCTCCGGCCGCTTGGGTGGAGA
GGCTATTCGGCTATGACTGGGCACAACAGACAATCGGCTGCTCTGATGCCGCCGTGTTCCGGCTGTCAGC
GCAGGGGCGCCCGGTTCTTTTTGTCAAGACCGACCTGTCCGGTGCCCTGAATGAACTGCAGGACGAGGCA
GCGCGGCTATCGTGGCTGGCCACGACGGGCGTTCCTTGCGCAGCTGTGCTCGACGTTGTCACTGAAGCGG
GAAGGGACTGGCTGCTATTGGGCGAAGTGCCGGGGCAGGATCTCCTGTCATCTCACCTTGCTCCTGCCGA
GAAAGTATCCATCATGGCTGATGCAATGCGGCGGCTGCATACGCTTGATCCGGCTACCTGCCCATTCGAC
CACCAAGCGAAACATCGCATCGAGCGAGCACGTACTCGGATGGAAGCCGGTCTTGTCGATCAGGATGATC
TGGACGAAGAGCATCAGGGGCTCGCGCCAGCCGAACTGTTCGCCAGGCTCAAGGCGCGCATGCCCGACGG
CGAGGATCTCGTCGTGACCCATGGCGATGCCTGCTTGCCGAATATCATGGTGGAAAATGGCCGCTTTTCT
GGATTCATCGACTGTGGCCGGCTGGGTGTGGCGGACCGCTATCAGGACATAGCGTTGGCTACCCGTGATA
TTGCTGAAGAGCTTGGCGGCGAATGGGCTGACCGCTTCCTCGTGCTTTACGGTATCGCCGCTCCCGATTC
GCAGCGCATCGCCTTCTATCGCCTTCTTGACGAGTTCTTCTGAGCGGGACTCTGGGGTTCGAAATGACCG
ACCAAGCGACGCCCAACCTGCCATCACGAGATTTCGATTCCACCGCCGCCTTCTATGAAAGGTTGGGCTT
CGGAATCGTTTTCCGGGACGCCGGCTGGATGATCCTCCAGCGCGGGGATCTCATGCTGGAGTTCTTCGCC
CACCCCAACTTGTTTATTGCAGCTTATAATGGTTACAAATAAAGCAATAGCATCACAAATTTCACAAATA
AAGCATTTTTTTCACTGCATTCTAGTTGTGGTTTGTCCAAACTCATCAATGTATCTTATCATGTCTGTAT
ACCGTCGACCTCTAGCTAGAGCTTGGCGTAATCATGGTCATAGCTGTTTCCTGTGTGAAATTGTTATCCG
CTCACAATTCCACACAACATACGAGCCGGAAGCATAAAGTGTAAAGCCTGGGGTGCCTAATGAGTGAGCT
AACTCACATTAATTGCGTTGCGCTCACTGCCCGCTTTCCAGTCGGGAAACCTGTCGTGCCAGCTGCATTA
ATGAATCGGCCAACGCGCGGGGAGAGGCGGTTTGCGTATTGGGCGCTCTTCCGCTTCCTCGCTCACTGAC
TCGCTGCGCTCGGTCGTTCGGCTGCGGCGAGCGGTATCAGCTCACTCAAAGGCGGTAATACGGTTATCCA
CAGAATCAGGGGATAACGCAGGAAAGAACATGTGAGCAAAAGGCCAGCAAAAGGCCAGGAACCGTAAAAA
GGCCGCGTTGCTGGCGTTTTTCCATAGGCTCCGCCCCCCTGACGAGCATCACAAAAATCGACGCTCAAGT
CAGAGGTGGCGAAACCCGACAGGACTATAAAGATACCAGGCGTTTCCCCCTGGAAGCTCCCTCGTGCGCT
CTCCTGTTCCGACCCTGCCGCTTACCGGATACCTGTCCGCCTTTCTCCCTTCGGGAAGCGTGGCGCTTTC
TCATAGCTCACGCTGTAGGTATCTCAGTTCGGTGTAGGTCGTTCGCTCCAAGCTGGGCTGTGTGCACGAA
CCCCCCGTTCAGCCCGACCGCTGCGCCTTATCCGGTAACTATCGTCTTGAGTCCAACCCGGTAAGACACG
ACTTATCGCCACTGGCAGCAGCCACTGGTAACAGGATTAGCAGAGCGAGGTATGTAGGCGGTGCTACAGA
GTTCTTGAAGTGGTGGCCTAACTACGGCTACACTAGAAGAACAGTATTTGGTATCTGCGCTCTGCTGAAG
CCAGTTACCTTCGGAAAAAGAGTTGGTAGCTCTTGATCCGGCAAACAAACCACCGCTGGTAGCGGTGGTT
TTTTTGTTTGCAAGCAGCAGATTACGCGCAGAAAAAAAGGATCTCAAGAAGATCCTTTGATCTTTTCTAC
GGGGTCTGACGCTCAGTGGAACGAAAACTCACGTTAAGGGATTTTGGTCATGAGATTATCAAAAAGGATC
TTCACCTAGATCCTTTTAAATTAAAAATGAAGTTTTAAATCAATCTAAAGTATATATGAGTAAACTTGGT
CTGACAGTTACCAATGCTTAATCAGTGAGGCACCTATCTCAGCGATCTGTCTATTTCGTTCATCCATAGT
TGCCTGACTCCCCGTCGTGTAGATAACTACGATACGGGAGGGCTTACCATCTGGCCCCAGTGCTGCAATG
ATACCGCGAGACCCACGCTCACCGGCTCCAGATTTATCAGCAATAAACCAGCCAGCCGGAAGGGCCGAGC
GCAGAAGTGGTCCTGCAACTTTATCCGCCTCCATCCAGTCTATTAATTGTTGCCGGGAAGCTAGAGTAAG
TAGTTCGCCAGTTAATAGTTTGCGCAACGTTGTTGCCATTGCTACAGGCATCGTGGTGTCACGCTCGTCG
TTTGGTATGGCTTCATTCAGCTCCGGTTCCCAACGATCAAGGCGAGTTACATGATCCCCCATGTTGTGCA
AAAAAGCGGTTAGCTCCTTCGGTCCTCCGATCGTTGTCAGAAGTAAGTTGGCCGCAGTGTTATCACTCAT
GGTTATGGCAGCACTGCATAATTCTCTTACTGTCATGCCATCCGTAAGATGCTTTTCTGTGACTGGTGAG
TACTCAACCAAGTCATTCTGAGAATAGTGTATGCGGCGACCGAGTTGCTCTTGCCCGGCGTCAATACGGG
ATAATACCGCGCCACATAGCAGAACTTTAAAAGTGCTCATCATTGGAAAACGTTCTTCGGGGCGAAAACT
CTCAAGGATCTTACCGCTGTTGAGATCCAGTTCGATGTAACCCACTCGTGCACCCAACTGATCTTCAGCA
TCTTTTACTTTCACCAGCGTTTCTGGGTGAGCAAAAACAGGAAGGCAAAATGCCGCAAAAAAGGGAATAA
GGGCGACACGGAAATGTTGAATACTCATACTCTTCCTTTTTCAATATTATTGAAGCATTTATCAGGGTTA
TTGTCTCATGAGCGGATACATATTTGAATGTATTTAGAAAAATAAACAAATAGGGGTTCCGCGCACATTT
CCCCGAAAAGTGCCACCTGACGTC
Features (pLannotate 1.2.2; 20 found; start..end, strand, type, name):
     28..80      -  misc_feature   bom (fragment): basis of mobility region from pBR322
    235..614     +  enhancer       CMV enhancer: human cytomegalovirus immediate early enhancer
    615..818     +  promoter       CMV promoter: human cytomegalovirus (CMV) immediate early promoter
    814..847     +  LTR            5' LTR (truncated) (fragment): truncated 5' long terminal repeat (LTR) from HIV-1
    863..881     +  promoter       T7 promoter: promoter for bacteriophage T7 RNA polymerase
    935..2020    +  CDS            HLA-B: HLAB_HUMAN - Also known as HLAB. Experimental evidence at protein level: Swiss-Prot protein existence level 1. Allele B*67:01: Displays peptides sharing a common signature motif, namely a Pro residue at position 2 and Leu anchor residue at the C-terminus. From Homo sapiens (Human).
   2100..2324    +  polyA_signal   bGH poly(A) signal: bovine growth hormone polyadenylation signal
   2328..2349    +  promoter       SV40 promoter (fragment): SV40 enhancer and early promoter
   2370..2798    +  rep_origin     f1 ori (sequence partly withheld): f1 bacteriophage origin of replication; arrow indicates direction of (+) strand synthesis
   2812..3141    +  promoter       SV40 promoter: SV40 enhancer and early promoter
   3208..3999    +  CDS            neo: KKA2_KLEPN - Also known as kan, nptII. Experimental evidence at protein level: Swiss-Prot protein existence level 1. Resistance to kanamycin, neomycin, paromomycin, ribostamycin, butirosin and gentamicin B. From Klebsiella pneumoniae.
   4023..4181    +  CDS            ble (fragment): BLE_KLEPN - Experimental evidence at protein level: Swiss-Prot protein existence level 1. Binding protein with a strong affinity to the bleomycin family of antibiotics. Binds to CL990; an antimitotic-antibiotic compound. From Klebsiella pneumoniae.
   4176..4297    +  polyA_signal   SV40 poly(A) signal: SV40 polyadenylation signal
   4370..4386    -  protein_bind   lac operator: The lac repressor binds to the lac operator to inhibit transcription in E. coli. This inhibition can be relieved by adding lactose or isopropyl-β-D-thiogalactopyranoside (IPTG). lac repressor encoded by lacI
   4394..4424    -  promoter       lac promoter: promoter for the E. coli lac operon
   4439..4460    -  protein_bind   CAP binding site: CAP binding activates transcription in the presence of cAMP. E. coli catabolite activator protein
   4473..4565    -  CDS            lacI (fragment): lac repressor; lacI; The lac repressor binds to the lac operator to inhibit transcription in E. coli. This inhibition can be relieved by adding lactose or isopropyl-β-D-thiogalactopyranoside (IPTG).
   4748..5336    -  rep_origin     ori: high-copy-number ColE1/pMB1/pBR322/pUC origin of replication
   5507..6367    -  CDS            AmpR: β-lactamase; bla; confers resistance to ampicillin, carbenicillin, and related antibiotics
   6368..6472    -  promoter       AmpR promoter: bla
