[The description below was written by a language model from this plasmid's Addgene catalogue record and pLannotate feature annotations shown in this document.]
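Description:
B*40:01:01 is a mammalian expression plasmid built on the pcDNA-3 backbone that carries the coding sequence of the human HLA class I allele HLA-B*40:01:01, cloned between BamHI and EcoRI sites. The sequenced construct is about 6.5 kb. It is propagated in E. coli through a high-copy ColE1/pUC-type origin and selected with ampicillin via the β-lactamase gene and its own promoter. An f1 origin is also present, along with small remnants of lac regulatory sequence, a bom fragment and other backbone-derived fragments that have no evident role in the construct's function.

The HLA-B open reading frame, roughly 1.1 kb and consistent with a full-length heavy chain, sits downstream of the human cytomegalovirus immediate early enhancer and promoter and is followed by the bovine growth hormone polyadenylation signal, giving strong constitutive transcription in transfected mammalian cells. A T7 promoter lies between the CMV promoter and the insert and could support in vitro transcription. No epitope tag or reporter is annotated. The automated annotation text attached to the HLA-B feature mentions a different allele, which reflects the generic database entry rather than the identity of this insert. A second cassette, in which the SV40 early promoter drives the neomycin phosphotransferase gene ahead of an SV40 polyadenylation signal, allows G418 selection of stable transfectants.

The stated purpose is overexpression of a single HLA allele. The associated publication concerns a large HLA class I peptidome dataset for improving epitope prediction, which suggests the plasmid was used to express this allele in cells for profiling of the peptides it presents.
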