Addgene plasmid #203257: B*40:01:01
Purpose: Overexpress HLA allele
Depositing lab: Derin Keskin & Catherine Wu. Depositing organization: Dana-Farber Cancer Institute. Publication: A large peptidome dataset improves HLA class I epitope prediction across most of the human population. Sarkizova S, Klaeger S, Le PM, Li LW, Oliveira G, Keshishian H, Hartigan CR, Zhang W, Braun DA, Ligon KL, Bachireddy P, Zervantonakis IK, Rosenbluth JM, Ouspenskaia T, Law T, Justesen S, Stevens J, Lane WJ, Eisenhaure T, Lan Zhang G, Clauser KR, Hacohen N, Carr SA, Wu CJ, Keskin DB. Nat Biotechnol. 2020 Feb;38(2):199-209. doi: 10.1038/s41587-019-0322-9. Epub 2019 Dec 16. PubMed 31844290.
Backbone
  Vector backbone: pcDNA-3
  Vector type: Mammalian Expression
Growth in bacteria
  Bacterial resistance: Ampicillin, 100 μg/mL
  Growth temperature: 37°C
  Growth strain: NEB Stable
  Copy number: High Copy
Gene/Insert
  Gene/Insert name: B*40:01:01
  Species: H. sapiens (human)
  Entrez Gene: HLA-B (a.k.a. AS, B-4901, HLAB)
  Cloning method: Restriction Enzyme; 5′ cloning site BamHI (unknown if destroyed); 3′ cloning site EcoRI (unknown if destroyed)
  Sequencing primers: 5′ unknown
Terms and licenses: Academic/Nonprofit Terms; Industry Terms: Not Available to Industry
Depositor comments: Shortname from TIGL: K51
How to cite: B*40:01:01 was a gift from Derin Keskin & Catherine Wu (Addgene plasmid # 203257 ; http://n2t.net/addgene:203257 ; RRID:Addgene_203257)
