>Addgene plasmid #203257 | B*40:01:01 | depositor partial sequence | sequence record 394187 | HLA:HLA00291 B*40:01:01 1089 bp (K51)
ATGCGGGTCACGGCACCCCGAACCGTCCTCCTGCTGCTCTCGGCGGCCCTGGCCCTGACCGAGACCTGGG
CGGGCTCCCACTCCATGAGGTATTTCCACACCGCCATGTCCCGGCCCGGCCGCGGGGAGCCCCGCTTCAT
CACCGTGGGCTACGTGGACGACACGCTGTTCGTGAGGTTCGACAGCGACGCCACGAGTCCGAGGAAGGAG
CCGCGGGCGCCATGGATAGAGCAGGAGGGGCCGGAGTATTGGGACCGGGAGACACAGATCTCCAAGACCA
ACACACAGACTTACCGAGAGAGCCTGCGGAACCTGCGCGGCTACTACAACCAGAGCGAGGCCGGGTCTCA
CACCCTCCAGAGGATGTACGGCTGCGACGTGGGGCCGGACGGGCGCCTCCTCCGCGGGCATAACCAGTAC
GCCTACGACGGCAAGGATTACATCGCCCTGAACGAGGACCTGCGCTCCTGGACCGCCGCGGACACGGCGG
CTCAGATCTCCCAGCGCAAGTTGGAGGCGGCCCGTGTGGCGGAGCAGCTGAGAGCCTACCTGGAGGGCGA
GTGCGTGGAGTGGCTCCGCAGATACCTGGAGAACGGGAAGGACAAGCTGGAGCGCGCTGACCCCCCAAAG
ACACACGTGACCCACCACCCCATCTCTGACCATGAGGCCACCCTGAGGTGCTGGGCCCTGGGTTTCTACC
CTGCGGAGATCACACTGACCTGGCAGCGGGATGGCGAGGACCAAACTCAGGACACTGAGCTTGTGGAGAC
CAGACCAGCAGGAGATAGAACCTTCCAGAAGTGGGCAGCTGTGGTGGTGCCTTCTGGAGAAGAGCAGAGA
TACACATGCCATGTACAGCATGAGGGGCTGCCGAAGCCCCTCACCCTGAGATGGGAGCCGTCTTCCCAGT
CCACCGTCCCCATCGTGGGCATTGTTGCTGGCCTGGCTGTCCTAGCAGTTGTGGTCATCGGAGCTGTGGT
CGCTGCTGTGATGTGTAGGAGGAAGAGTTCAGGTGGAAAAGGAGGGAGCTACTCTCAGGCTGCGTGCAGC
GACAGTGCCCAGGGCTCTGATGTGTCTCTCACAGCTTGA
